>Addgene plasmid #77208 | MAPKAPK2 gRNA (BRDN0001146296) | addgene full sequence | sequence record 187320 | Addgene Assembled Sequence
CCCGGGTGCAAAGATGGATAAAGTTTTAAACAGAGAGGAATCTTTGCAGCTAATGGACCTTCTAGGTCTT
GAAAGGAGTGGGAATTGGCTCCGGTGCCCGTCAGTGGGCAGAGCGCACATCGCCCACAGTCCCCGAGAAG
TTGGGGGGAGGGGTCGGCAATTGATCCGGTGCCTAGAGAAGGTGGCGCGGGGTAAACTGGGAAAGTGATG
TCGTGTACTGGCTCCGCCTTTTTCCCGAGGGTGGGGGAGAACCGTATATAAGTGCAGTAGTCGCCGTGAA
CGTTCTTTTTCGCAACGGGTTTGCCGCCAGAACACAGGTAAGTGCCGTGTGTGGTTCCCGCGGGCCTGGC
CTCTTTACGGGTTATGGCCCTTGCGTGCCTTGAATTACTTCCACCTGGCTGCAGTACGTGATTCTTGATC
CCGAGCTTCGGGTTGGAAGTGGGTGGGAGAGTTCGAGGCCTTGCGCTTAAGGAGCCCCTTCGCCTCGTGC
TTGAGTTGAGGCCTGGCCTGGGCGCTGGGGCCGCCGCGTGCGAATCTGGTGGCACCTTCGCGCCTGTCTC
GCTGCTTTCGATAAGTCTCTAGCCATTTAAAATTTTTGATGACCTGCTGCGACGCTTTTTTTCTGGCAAG
ATAGTCTTGTAAATGCGGGCCAAGATCTGCACACTGGTATTTCGGTTTTTGGGGCCGCGGGCGGCGACGG
GGCCCGTGCGTCCCAGCGCACATGTTCGGCGAGGCGGGGCCTGCGAGCGCGGCCACCGAGAATCGGACGG
GGGTAGTCTCAAGCTGGCCGGCCTGCTCTGGTGCCTGGCCTCGCGCCGCCGTGTATCGCCCCGCCCTGGG
CGGCAAGGCTGGCCCGGTCGGCACCAGTTGCGTGAGCGGAAAGATGGCCGCTTCCCGGCCCTGCTGCAGG
GAGCTCAAAATGGAGGACGCGGCGCTCGGGAGAGCGGGCGGGTGAGTCACCCACACAAAGGAAAAGGGCC
TTTCCGTCCTCAGCCGTCGCTTCATGTGACTCCACGGAGTACCGGGCGCCGTCCAGGCACCTCGATTAGT
TCTCGAGCTTTTGGAGTACGTCGTCTTTAGGTTGGGGGGAGGGGTTTTATGCGATGGAGTTTCCCCACAC
TGAGTGGGTGGAGACTGAAGTTAGGCCAGCTTGGCACTTGATGTAATTCTCCTTGGAATTTGCCCTTTTT
GAGTTTGGATCTTGGTTCATTCTCAAGCCTCAGACAGTGGTTCAAAGTTTTTTTCTTCCATTTCAGGTGT
CGTGACGTACGGCCACCATGACCGAGTACAAGCCCACGGTGCGCCTCGCCACCCGCGACGACGTCCCCAG
GGCCGTACGCACCCTCGCCGCCGCGTTCGCCGACTACCCCGCCACGCGCCACACCGTCGATCCGGACCGC
CACATCGAGCGGGTCACCGAGCTGCAAGAACTCTTCCTCACGCGCGTCGGGCTCGACATCGGCAAGGTGT
GGGTCGCGGACGACGGCGCCGCCGTGGCGGTCTGGACCACGCCGGAGAGCGTCGAAGCGGGGGCGGTGTT
CGCCGAGATCGGCCCGCGCATGGCCGAGTTGAGCGGTTCCCGGCTGGCCGCGCAGCAACAGATGGAAGGC
CTCCTGGCGCCGCACCGGCCCAAGGAGCCCGCGTGGTTCCTGGCCACCGTCGGAGTCTCGCCCGACCACC
AGGGCAAGGGTCTGGGCAGCGCCGTCGTGCTCCCCGGAGTGGAGGCGGCCGAGCGCGCCGGGGTGCCCGC
CTTCCTGGAGACCTCCGCGCCCCGCAACCTCCCCTTCTACGAGCGGCTCGGCTTCACCGTCACCGCCGAC
GTCGAGGTGCCCGAAGGACCGCGCACCTGGTGCATGACCCGCAAGCCCGGTGCCTGAACGCGTTAAGTCG
ACAATCAACCTCTGGATTACAAAATTTGTGAAAGATTGACTGGTATTCTTAACTATGTTGCTCCTTTTAC
GCTATGTGGATACGCTGCTTTAATGCCTTTGTATCATGCTATTGCTTCCCGTATGGCTTTCATTTTCTCC
TCCTTGTATAAATCCTGGTTGCTGTCTCTTTATGAGGAGTTGTGGCCCGTTGTCAGGCAACGTGGCGTGG
TGTGCACTGTGTTTGCTGACGCAACCCCCACTGGTTGGGGCATTGCCACCACCTGTCAGCTCCTTTCCGG
GACTTTCGCTTTCCCCCTCCCTATTGCCACGGCGGAACTCATCGCCGCCTGCCTTGCCCGCTGCTGGACA
GGGGCTCGGCTGTTGGGCACTGACAATTCCGTGGTGTTGTCGGGGAAATCATCGTCCTTTCCTTGGCTGC
TCGCCTGTGTTGCCACCTGGATTCTGCGCGGGACGTCCTTCTGCTACGTCCCTTCGGCCCTCAATCCAGC
GGACCTTCCTTCCCGCGGCCTGCTGCCGGCTCTGCGGCCTCTTCCGCGTCTTCGCCTTCGCCCTCAGACG
AGTCGGATCTCCCTTTGGGCCGCCTCCCCGCGTCGACTTTAAGACCAATGACTTACAAGGCAGCTGTAGA
TCTTAGCCACTTTTTAAAAGAAAAGGGGGGACTGGAAGGGCTAATTCACTCCCAACGAAGACAAGATCTG
CTTTTTGCTTGTACTGGGTCTCTCTGGTTAGACCAGATCTGAGCCTGGGAGCTCTCTGGCTAACTAGGGA
ACCCACTGCTTAAGCCTCAATAAAGCTTGCCTTGAGTGCTTCAAGTAGTGTGTGCCCGTCTGTTGTGTGA
CTCTGGTAACTAGAGATCCCTCAGACCCTTTTAGTCAGTGTGGAAAATCTCTAGCAGTACGTATAGTAGT
TCATGTCATCTTATTATTCAGTATTTATAACTTGCAAAGAAATGAATATCAGAGAGTGAGAGGAACTTGT
TTATTGCAGCTTATAATGGTTACAAATAAAGCAATAGCATCACAAATTTCACAAATAAAGCATTTTTTTC
ACTGCATTCTAGTTGTGGTTTGTCCAAACTCATCAATGTATCTTATCATGTCTGGCTCTAGCTATCCCGC
CCCTAACTCCGCCCATCCCGCCCCTAACTCCGCCCAGTTCCGCCCATTCTCCGCCCCATGGCTGACTAAT
TTTTTTTATTTATGCAGAGGCCGAGGCCGCCTCGGCCTCTGAGCTATTCCAGAAGTAGTGAGGAGGCTTT
TTTGGAGGCCTAGGGACGTACCCAATTCGCCCTATAGTGAGTCGTATTACGCGCGCTCACTGGCCGTCGT
TTTACAACGTCGTGACTGGGAAAACCCTGGCGTTACCCAACTTAATCGCCTTGCAGCACATCCCCCTTTC
GCCAGCTGGCGTAATAGCGAAGAGGCCCGCACCGATCGCCCTTCCCAACAGTTGCGCAGCCTGAATGGCG
AATGGG
[124 nt withheld, positions 3367-3490]
C
[91 nt withheld, positions 3492-3582]
A
[49 nt withheld, positions 3584-3632]
CCTTTGACGTTGGAGTCCACGTTCTTT
[37 nt withheld, positions 3660-3696]
ACCCTATCTCGGTCTATTCTTTTGATTTATAAGGGATTTTGCCGATTTCGGCCTATTGGTTAAAAAATGA
GCTGATTTAACAAAAATTTAACGCGAATTTTAACAAAATATTAACGCTTACAATTTAGGTGGCACTTTTC
GGGGAAATGTGCGCGGAACCCCTATTTGTTTATTTTTCTAAATACATTCAAATATGTATCCGCTCATGAG
ACAATAACCCTGATAAATGCTTCAATAATATTGAAAAAGGAAGAGTATGAGTATTCAACATTTCCGTGTC
GCCCTTATTCCCTTTTTTGCGGCATTTTGCCTTCCTGTTTTTGCTCACCCAGAAACGCTGGTGAAAGTAA
AAGATGCTGAAGATCAGTTGGGTGCACGAGTGGGTTACATCGAACTGGATCTCAACAGCGGTAAGATCCT
TGAGAGTTTTCGCCCCGAAGAACGTTTTCCAATGATGAGCACTTTTAAAGTTCTGCTATGTGGCGCGGTA
TTATCCCGTATTGACGCCGGGCAAGAGCAACTCGGTCGCCGCATACACTATTCTCAGAATGACTTGGTTG
AGTACTCACCAGTCACAGAAAAGCATCTTACGGATGGCATGACAGTAAGAGAATTATGCAGTGCTGCCAT
AACCATGAGTGATAACACTGCGGCCAACTTACTTCTGACAACGATCGGAGGACCGAAGGAGCTAACCGCT
TTTTTGCACAACATGGGGGATCATGTAACTCGCCTTGATCGTTGGGAACCGGAGCTGAATGAAGCCATAC
CAAACGACGAGCGTGACACCACGATGCCTGTAGCAATGGCAACAACGTTGCGCAAACTATTAACTGGCGA
ACTACTTACTCTAGCTTCCCGGCAACAATTAATAGACTGGATGGAGGCGGATAAAGTTGCAGGACCACTT
CTGCGCTCGGCCCTTCCGGCTGGCTGGTTTATTGCTGATAAATCTGGAGCCGGTGAGCGTGGGTCTCGCG
GTATCATTGCAGCACTGGGGCCAGATGGTAAGCCCTCCCGTATCGTAGTTATCTACACGACGGGGAGTCA
GGCAACTATGGATGAACGAAATAGACAGATCGCTGAGATAGGTGCCTCACTGATTAAGCATTGGTAACTG
TCAGACCAAGTTTACTCATATATACTTTAGATTGATTTAAAACTTCATTTTTAATTTAAAAGGATCTAGG
TGAAGATCCTTTTTGATAATCTCATGACCAAAATCCCTTAACGTGAGTTTTCGTTCCACTGAGCGTCAGA
CCCCGTAGAAAAGATCAAAGGATCTTCTTGAGATCCTTTTTTTCTGCGCGTAATCTGCTGCTTGCAAACA
AAAAAACCACCGCTACCAGCGGTGGTTTGTTTGCCGGATCAAGAGCTACCAACTCTTTTTCCGAAGGTAA
CTGGCTTCAGCAGAGCGCAGATACCAAATACTGTTCTTCTAGTGTAGCCGTAGTTAGGCCACCACTTCAA
GAACTCTGTAGCACCGCCTACATACCTCGCTCTGCTAATCCTGTTACCAGTGGCTGCTGCCAGTGGCGAT
AAGTCGTGTCTTACCGGGTTGGACTCAAGACGATAGTTACCGGATAAGGCGCAGCGGTCGGGCTGAACGG
GGGGTTCGTGCACACAGCCCAGCTTGGAGCGAACGACCTACACCGAACTGAGATACCTACAGCGTGAGCT
ATGAGAAAGCGCCACGCTTCCCGAAGGGAGAAAGGCGGACAGGTATCCGGTAAGCGGCAGGGTCGGAACA
GGAGAGCGCACGAGGGAGCTTCCAGGGGGAAACGCCTGGTATCTTTATAGTCCTGTCGGGTTTCGCCACC
TCTGACTTGAGCGTCGATTTTTGTGATGCTCGTCAGGGGGGCGGAGCCTATGGAAAAACGCCAGCAACGC
GGCCTTTTTACGGTTCCTGGCCTTTTGCTGGCCTTTTGCTCACATGTTCTTTCCTGCGTTATCCCCTGAT
TCTGTGGATAACCGTATTACCGCCTTTGAGTGAGCTGATACCGCTCGCCGCAGCCGAACGACCGAGCGCA
GCGAGTCAGTGAGCGAGGAAGCGGAAGAGCGCCCAATACGCAAACCGCCTCTCCCCGCGCGTTGGCCGAT
TCATTAATGCAGCTGGCACGACAGGTTTCCCGACTGGAAAGCGGGCAGTGAGCGCAACGCAATTAATGTG
AGTTAGCTCACTCATTAGGCACCCCAGGCTTTACACTTTATGCTTCCGGCTCGTATGTTGTGTGGAATTG
TGAGCGGATAACAATTTCACACAGGAAACAGCTATGACCATGATTACGCCAAGCGCGCAATTAACCCTCA
CTAAAGGGAACAAAAGCTGGAGCTGCAAGCTTAATGTAGTCTTATGCAATACTCTTGTAGTCTTGCAACA
TGGTAACGATGAGTTAGCAACATGCCTTACAAGGAGAGAAAAAGCACCGTGCATGCCGATTGGTGGAAGT
AAGGTGGTACGATCGTGCCTTATTAGGAAGGCAACAGACGGGTCTGACATGGATTGGACGAACCACTGAA
TTGCCGCATTGCAGAGATATTGTATTTAAGTGCCTAGCTCGATACATAAACGGGTCTCTCTGGTTAGACC
AGATCTGAGCCTGGGAGCTCTCTGGCTAACTAGGGAACCCACTGCTTAAGCCTCAATAAAGCTTGCCTTG
AGTGCTTCAAGTAGTGTGTGCCCGTCTGTTGTGTGACTCTGGTAACTAGAGATCCCTCAGACCCTTTTAG
TCAGTGTGGAAAATCTCTAGCAGTGGCGCCCGAACAGGGACTTGAAAGCGAAAGGGAAACCAGAGGAGCT
CTCTCGACGCAGGACTCGGCTTGCTGAAGCGCGCACGGCAAGAGGCGAGGGGCGGCGACTGGTGAGTACG
CCAAAAATTTTGACTAGCGGAGGCTAGAAGGAGAGAGATGGGTGCGAGAGCGTCAGTATTAAGCGGGGGA
GAATTAGATCGCGATGGGAAAAAATTCGGTTAAGGCCAGGGGGAAAGAAAAAATATAAATTAAAACATAT
AGTATGGGCAAGCAGGGAGCTAGAACGATTCGCAGTTAATCCTGGCCTGTTAGAAACATCAGAAGGCTGT
AGACAAATACTGGGACAGCTACAACCATCCCTTCAGACAGGATCAGAAGAACTTAGATCATTATATAATA
CAGTAGCAACCCTCTATTGTGTGCATCAAAGGATAGAGATAAAAGACACCAAGGAAGCTTTAGACAAGAT
AGAGGAAGAGCAAAACAAAAGTAAGACCACCGCACAGCAAGCGGCCGCTGATCTTCAGACCTGGAGGAGG
AGATATGAGGGACAATTGGAGAAGTGAATTATATAAATATAAAGTAGTAAAAATTGAACCATTAGGAGTA
GCACCCACCAAGGCAAAGAGAAGAGTGGTGCAGAGAGAAAAAAGAGCAGTGGGAATAGGAGCTTTGTTCC
TTGGGTTCTTGGGAGCAGCAGGAAGCACTATGGGCGCAGCGTCAATGACGCTGACGGTACAGGCCAGACA
ATTATTGTCTGGTATAGTGCAGCAGCAGAACAATTTGCTGAGGGCTATTGAGGCGCAACAGCATCTGTTG
CAACTCACAGTCTGGGGCATCAAGCAGCTCCAGGCAAGAATCCTGGCTGTGGAAAGATACCTAAAGGATC
AACAGCTCCTGGGGATTTGGGGTTGCTCTGGAAAACTCATTTGCACCACTGCTGTGCCTTGGAATGCTAG
TTGGAGTAATAAATCTCTGGAACAGATTTGGAATCACACGACCTGGATGGAGTGGGACAGAGAAATTAAC
AATTACACAAGCTTAATACACTCCTTAATTGAAGAATCGCAAAACCAGCAAGAAAAGAATGAACAAGAAT
TATTGGAATTAGATAAATGGGCAAGTTTGTGGAATTGGTTTAACATAACAAATTGGCTGTGGTATATAAA
ATTATTCATAATGATAGTAGGAGGCTTGGTAGGTTTAAGAATAGTTTTTGCTGTACTTTCTATAGTGAAT
AGAGTTAGGCAGGGATATTCACCATTATCGTTTCAGACCCACCTCCCAACCCCGAGGGGACCCAGAGAGG
GCCTATTTCCCATGATTCCTTCATATTTGCATATACGATACAAGGCTGTTAGAGAGATAATTAGAATTAA
TTTGACTGTAAACACAAAGATATTAGTACAAAATACGTGACGTAGAAAGTAATAATTTCTTGGGTAGTTT
GCAGTTTTAAAATTATGTTTTAAAATGGACTATCATATGCTTACCGTAACTTGAAAGTATTTCGATTTCT
TGGCTTTATATATCTTGTGGAAAGGACGAAACACCGGTGTACGAGAATCTGTACGCGTTTTAGAGCTAGA
AATAGCAAGTTAAAATAAGGCTAGTCCGTTATCAACTTGAAAAAGTGGCACCGAGTCGGTGCTTTTTTAA
GCTTGGCGTAACTAGATCTTGAGACAAATGGCAGTATTCATCCACAATTTTAAAAGAAAAGGGGGGATTG
GGGGGTACAGTGCAGGGGAAAGAATAGTAGACATAATAGCAACAGACATACAAACTAAAGAATTACAAAA
ACAAATTACAAAAATTCAAAATTTTCGGGTTTATTACAGGGACAGCAGAGATCCACTTTGGCGCCGGCTC
GAGGGGG
Features (pLannotate 1.2.2; 29 found; start..end, strand, type, name):
     14..80      +  CDS            small t antigen (fragment): SV40 (simian virus 40) small t antigen
    106..317     +  promoter       EF-1α core promoter: core promoter for human elongation factor EF-1α
    318..1256    +  intron         EF-1α intron A: intron upstream of the start codon of human EF-1α
   1278..1877    +  CDS            PuroR (fragment): puromycin N-acetyltransferase; pac from Streptomyces; confers resistance to puromycin
   1893..2481    +  misc_feature   WPRE: woodchuck hepatitis virus posttranscriptional regulatory element
   2532..2551    +  misc_feature   cPPT/CTS (fragment): central polypurine tract and central termination sequence of HIV-1
   2553..2786    +  LTR            3' LTR (ΔU3): self-inactivating 3' long terminal repeat (LTR) from HIV-1
   2864..2985    +  polyA_signal   SV40 poly(A) signal: SV40 polyadenylation signal
   3025..3160    +  rep_origin     SV40 ori: SV40 origin of replication
   3181..3199    -  promoter       T7 promoter: promoter for bacteriophage T7 RNA polymerase
   3207..3362    +  CDS            lacZα (fragment): LacZα fragment of β-galactosidase; lacZ fragment
   3367..3795    +  rep_origin     f1 ori (sequence partly withheld): f1 bacteriophage origin of replication; arrow indicates direction of (+) strand synthesis
   3848..3952    +  promoter       AmpR promoter: bla
   3953..4813    +  CDS            AmpR: β-lactamase; bla; confers resistance to ampicillin, carbenicillin, and related antibiotics
   4984..5572    +  rep_origin     ori: high-copy-number ColE1/pMB1/pBR322/pUC origin of replication
   5755..5847    +  CDS            lacI (fragment): lac repressor; lacI; The lac repressor binds to the lac operator to inhibit transcription in E. coli. This inhibition can be relieved by adding lactose or isopropyl-β-D-thiogalactopyranoside (IPTG).
   5860..5881    +  protein_bind   CAP binding site: CAP binding activates transcription in the presence of cAMP. E. coli catabolite activator protein
   5896..5926    +  promoter       lac promoter: promoter for the E. coli lac operon
   5934..5950    +  protein_bind   lac operator: The lac repressor binds to the lac operator to inhibit transcription in E. coli. This inhibition can be relieved by adding lactose or isopropyl-β-D-thiogalactopyranoside (IPTG). lac repressor encoded by lacI
   5995..6013    +  promoter       T3 promoter: promoter for bacteriophage T3 RNA polymerase
   6041..6267    +  promoter       RSV promoter: Rous sarcoma virus enhancer/promoter
   6268..6448    +  LTR            5' LTR (truncated): truncated 5' long terminal repeat (LTR) from HIV-1
   6495..6620    +  misc_feature   HIV-1 Ψ: packaging signal of human immunodeficiency virus type 1
   6604..6967    +  CDS            HIV-1 gag (fragment): gag protein from human immunodeficiency virus 1; gag
   7113..7346    +  misc_feature   RRE: The Rev response element (RRE) of HIV-1 allows for Rev-dependent mRNA export from the nucleus to the cytoplasm.
   7723..7749    +  CDS            Rev (fragment): human immunodeficiency virus 1 (HIV-1) Rev protein; rev; enhances nuclear export of unspliced and incompletely spliced viral mRNAs
   7753..7993    +  promoter       U6 promoter: RNA polymerase III promoter for human U6 snRNA
   8023..8098    +  misc_RNA       gRNA scaffold: guide RNA scaffold for the Streptococcus pyogenes CRISPR/Cas9 system
   8154..8271    +  misc_feature   cPPT/CTS: central polypurine tract and central termination sequence of HIV-1
