[The description below was written by a language model from this plasmid's Addgene catalogue record and pLannotate feature annotations shown in this document.]
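Description:
MAPKAPK2 gRNA (BRDN0001146296) is a third-generation lentiviral CRISPR guide plasmid built on the lentiGuide-Puro backbone and carrying a single guide RNA directed against human MAPKAPK2 (also known as MK2). The guide was designed against two reference transcripts of the gene and belongs to a human kinome gRNA collection. In bacteria the 8.3 kb plasmid is maintained through a high-copy ColE1/pUC-type origin with ampicillin resistance (β-lactamase). An f1 origin, lac promoter/operator remnants, T7 and T3 promoters, and an SV40 origin and polyadenylation signal are also present in the backbone.

The lentiviral transfer cassette begins with an RSV promoter fused to a truncated HIV-1 5' LTR, which makes genomic RNA production independent of Tat. It continues through the Ψ packaging signal with a partial gag sequence, the Rev response element and a central polypurine tract, and ends in a self-inactivating ΔU3 3' LTR. Within this cassette, a human U6 RNA polymerase III promoter drives the MAPKAPK2-specific spacer joined to the Streptococcus pyogenes Cas9 guide scaffold. Downstream, the EF-1α core promoter with its intron A drives puromycin N-acetyltransferase, allowing selection of transduced mammalian cells, and a WPRE enhances transcript expression. A few short annotated fragments (small t antigen, Rev, lacI, lacZα) appear to be residual or partial matches rather than functional genes.

The plasmid does not encode Cas9. It is meant to be packaged into lentivirus and used together with a separate Cas9 vector such as lentiCas9-Blast, or in cells that already express Cas9, to edit or knock out MAPKAPK2.
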