Addgene plasmid #77208: MAPKAPK2 gRNA (BRDN0001146296)
Purpose: 3rd generation lentiviral gRNA plasmid targeting human MAPKAPK2
Depositing lab: John Doench & David Root. Depositing organization: Broad Institute. Publication: Optimized sgRNA design to maximize activity and minimize off-target effects of CRISPR-Cas9. Doench JG, Fusi N, Sullender M, Hegde M, Vaimberg EW, Donovan KF, Smith I, Tothova Z, Wilen C, Orchard R, Virgin HW, Listgarten J, Root DE. Nat Biotechnol. 2016 Jan 18. doi: 10.1038/nbt.3437. PubMed 26780180.
Backbone
  Vector backbone: lentiGuide-Puro
  Backbone manufacturer: Zhang Lab (Addgene plasmid # 52963)
  Vector type: Mammalian Expression, Lentiviral, CRISPR
  Selectable markers: Puromycin
Growth in bacteria
  Bacterial resistance: Ampicillin, 100 μg/mL
  Growth temperature: 37°C
  Growth strain: DH5alpha
  Copy number: High Copy
Gene/Insert
  Gene/Insert name: MAPKAPK2 (alt names: MAPKAPK2; NM_004759.4)
  gRNA/shRNA sequence: GTGTACGAGAATCTGTACGC
  Species: H. sapiens (human)
  Entrez Gene: MAPKAPK2 (a.k.a. MAPKAP-K2, MK-2, MK2)
  Promoter: hU6
  Cloning method: Unknown
  Sequencing primers: 5′ U6-F; 3′ pS2-R
Terms and licenses: Academic/Nonprofit Terms; Industry Terms: Not Available to Industry
Depositor comments: The gRNA was designed to target the following Genbank reference sequence(s): NM_004759.4,NM_032960.3. Note that this plasmid does NOT contain Cas9. It should be used in conjunction with lentiCas9-Blast (Addgene #52962) or otherwise with cell lines already expressing Cas9. Browse the full kinome gRNA library at http://www.addgene.org/pooled-library/broadgpp-human-kinome/ or visit http://www.broadinstitute.org/rnai/public/ for detailed protocols and information.
How to cite: MAPKAPK2 gRNA (BRDN0001146296) was a gift from John Doench & David Root (Addgene plasmid # 77208 ; http://n2t.net/addgene:77208 ; RRID:Addgene_77208)
