>Addgene plasmid #77208 | MAPKAPK2 gRNA (BRDN0001146296) | depositor partial sequence | sequence record 144668 | Target Sequence
GTGTACGAGAATCTGTACGC
