>Addgene plasmid #77208 | MAPKAPK2 gRNA (BRDN0001146296) | addgene partial sequence | sequence record 187319 | hU6-F
AGAAAGTAATAATTTCTTGGGTAGTTTGCAGTTTTAAAATTATGTTTTAAAATGGACTATCATATGCTTA
CCGTAACTTGAAAGTATTTCGATTTCTTGGCTTTATATATCTTGTGGAAAGGACGAAACACCGGTGTACG
AGAATCTGTACGCGTTTTAGAGCTAGAAATAGCAAGTTAAAATAAGGCTAGTCCGTTATCAACTTGAAAA
AGTGGCACCGAGTCGGTGCTTTTTTAAGCTTGGCGTAACTAGATCTTGAGACAAATGGCAGTATTCATCC
ACAATTTTAAAAGAAAAGGGGGGATTGGGGGGTACAGTGCAGGGGAAAGAATAGTAGACATAATAGCAAC
AGACATACAAACTAAAGAATTACAAAAACAAATTACAAAAATTCAAAATTTTCGGGTTTATTACAGGGAC
AGCAGAGATCCACTTTGGCGCCGGCTCGAGGGGGCCCGGGTGCAAAGATGGATAAAGTTTTAAACAGAGA
GGAATCTTTGCAGCTAATGGACCTTCTAGGTCTTGAAAGGAGTGGGAATTGGCTCCGGTGCCCGTCAGTG
GGCAGAGCGC
